Addgene plasmid #105167: pFA6a-kanMX6-3nmt1-mMaple3
Purpose: Yeast gene targeting
Depositing lab: Jian-Qiu Wu. Depositing organization: Ohio State University. Publication: Roles of the novel coiled-coil protein Rng10 in septum formation during fission yeast cytokinesis. Liu Y, Lee IJ, Sun M, Lower CA, Runge KW, Ma J, Wu JQ. Mol Biol Cell. 2016 Aug 15;27(16):2528-41. doi: 10.1091/mbc.E16-03-0156. Epub 2016 Jul 6. PubMed 27385337.
Backbone
  Vector backbone: pFA6a
  Backbone size w/o insert (bp): 4170
  Vector type: Bacterial Expression, Yeast Expression
  Selectable markers: KanMX6 (select with G418)
Growth in bacteria
  Bacterial resistance: Ampicillin, 100 μg/mL
  Growth temperature: 37°C
  Growth strain: DH5alpha
  Copy number: High Copy
Gene/Insert
  Gene/Insert name: kanMX6-3nmt1-mMaple3 (alt names: mMaple3; 3nmt1)
  Species: S. pombe (fission yeast)
  Promoter: 3nmt1
  Tag / fusion protein: 3nmt1-mMaple3 (N terminal on insert)
  Cloning method: Restriction Enzyme; 5′ cloning site PacI (not destroyed); 3′ cloning site AscI (not destroyed)
Terms and licenses: Academic/Nonprofit Terms; Industry Terms: Not Available to Industry
Depositor comments: GlySerGly are inserted before mMaple3 The sizes of backbone and inserts are approximate, and do not include the selectable marker.
How to cite: pFA6a-kanMX6-3nmt1-mMaple3 was a gift from Jian-Qiu Wu (Addgene plasmid # 105167 ; http://n2t.net/addgene:105167 ; RRID:Addgene_105167)
