[The description below was written by a language model from this plasmid's Addgene catalogue record and pLannotate feature annotations shown in this document.]
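Description:
pFA6a-kanMX6-3nmt1-mMaple3 is a pFA6a-series template plasmid for gene targeting in the fission yeast Schizosaccharomyces pombe. It is maintained in E. coli as a high-copy plasmid through a ColE1/pUC-type origin and is selected with ampicillin via the β-lactamase (AmpR) gene. No yeast replication origin is annotated. This fits the usual role of plasmids in this family, which serve as a source of an integration module rather than as episomal expression vectors. T7 and SP6 promoters flank the module region, and the short lacI, rop and bom fragments in the annotation are backbone remnants.

The functional module has three parts. The kanMX marker, which confers G418 resistance in yeast, lies on the opposite strand from the rest of the cassette. It is followed by the wild-type nmt1 promoter (3nmt1), which gives strong, thiamine-repressible transcription. Next comes the coding sequence of mMaple3, a green-to-red photoconvertible fluorescent protein. An S. cerevisiae ADH1 terminator is annotated downstream of mMaple3. The record lists PacI and AscI as the retained cloning sites, and the depositor notes a Gly-Ser-Gly sequence inserted before mMaple3.

The tag is recorded as N-terminal. The kanMX6-3nmt1-mMaple3 unit is therefore designed to be placed at the start of a chromosomal open reading frame, replacing the native promoter with the regulatable nmt1 promoter and fusing mMaple3 to the amino terminus of the target protein. Integrants are selected on G418. The record gives the purpose only as yeast gene targeting, but photoconvertible tags such as mMaple3 are commonly used for localisation, tracking and single-molecule super-resolution imaging. The depositor notes that the listed backbone and insert sizes are approximate.
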