Features (pLannotate 1.2.2; 12 found; start..end, strand, type, name):
     16..604     +  rep_origin     ori: high-copy-number ColE1/pMB1/pBR322/pUC origin of replication
    787..840     +  CDS            lacI (fragment): lac repressor; lacI; The lac repressor binds to the lac operator to inhibit transcription in E. coli. This inhibition can be relieved by adding lactose or isopropyl-β-D-thiogalactopyranoside (IPTG).
    862..880     +  promoter       T7 promoter: promoter for bacteriophage T7 RNA polymerase
    985..2341    -  gene           kanMX: yeast selectable marker conferring kanamycin resistance (Wach et al., 1994)
   2386..3549    +  promoter       nmt1 promoter: wild-type nmt1 promoter from Schizosaccharomyces pombe, conferring strong thiamine-repressible expression
   3573..4280    +  CDS            mMaple3: mMaple3 is a photoconvertible green fluorescent protein published in 2014, derived from Clavularia sp..
   4304..4491    +  terminator     ADH1 terminator: S. cerevisiae ADH1; transcription terminator for the S. cerevisiae alcohol dehydrogenase 1 (ADH1) gene
   4567..4585    -  promoter       SP6 promoter: promoter for bacteriophage SP6 RNA polymerase
   4648..4699    -  misc_feature   bom (fragment): basis of mobility region from pBR322
   4801..4836    -  CDS            rop (fragment): Rop protein, which maintains plasmids at low copy number; rop
   4931..5035    +  promoter       AmpR promoter: bla
   5036..5896    +  CDS            AmpR: β-lactamase; bla; confers resistance to ampicillin, carbenicillin, and related antibiotics
>Addgene plasmid #105167 | pFA6a-kanMX6-3nmt1-mMaple3 | addgene full sequence | sequence record 203646 | Addgene NGS Result
GATCAAAGGATCTTCTTGAGATCCTTTTTTTCTGCGCGTAATCTGCTGCTTGCAAACAAAAAAACCACCG
CTACCAGCGGTGGTTTGTTTGCCGGATCAAGAGCTACCAACTCTTTTTCCGAAGGTAACTGGCTTCAGCA
GAGCGCAGATACCAAATACTGTTCTTCTAGTGTAGCCGTAGTTAGGCCACCACTTCAAGAACTCTGTAGC
ACCGCCTACATACCTCGCTCTGCTAATCCTGTTACCAGTGGCTGCTGCCAGTGGCGATAAGTCGTGTCTT
ACCGGGTTGGACTCAAGACGATAGTTACCGGATAAGGCGCAGCGGTCGGGCTGAACGGGGGGTTCGTGCA
CACAGCCCAGCTTGGAGCGAACGACCTACACCGAACTGAGATACCTACAGCGTGAGCTATGAGAAAGCGC
CACGCTTCCCGAAGGGAGAAAGGCGGACAGGTATCCGGTAAGCGGCAGGGTCGGAACAGGAGAGCGCACG
AGGGAGCTTCCAGGGGGAAACGCCTGGTATCTTTATAGTCCTGTCGGGTTTCGCCACCTCTGACTTGAGC
GTCGATTTTTGTGATGCTCGTCAGGGGGGCGGAGCCTATGGAAAAACGCCAGCAACGCGGCCTTTTTACG
GTTCCTGGCCTTTTGCTGGCCTTTTGCTCACATGTTCTTTCCTGCGTTATCCCCTGATTCTGTGGATAAC
CGTATTACCGCCTTTGAGTGAGCTGATACCGCTCGCCGCAGCCGAACGACCGAGCGCAGCGAGTCAGTGA
GCGAGGAAGCGGAAGAGCGCCCAATACGCAAACCGCCTCTCCCCGCGCGTTGGCCGATTCATTAATGCAG
GTTAACCTGGCTTATCGAAATTAATACGACTCACTATAGGGAGACCGGCAGATCCGCGGCCGCATAGGCC
ACTAGTGGATCTGATATCATCGATGAATTCGAGCTCGTTTAAACTGGATGGCGGCGTTAGTATCGAATCG
ACAGCAGTATAGCGACCAGCATTCACATACGATTGACGCATGATATTACTTTCTGCGCACTTAACTTCGC
ATCTGGGCAGATGATGTCGAGGCGAAAAAAAATATAAATCACGCTAACATTTGATTAAAATAGAACAACT
ACAATATAAAAAAACTATACAAATGACAAGTTCTTGAAAACAAGAATCTTTTTATTGTCAGTACTGATTA
GAAAAACTCATCGAGCATCAAATGAAACTGCAATTTATTCATATCAGGATTATCAATACCATATTTTTGA
AAAAGCCGTTTCTGTAATGAAGGAGAAAACTCACCGAGGCAGTTCCATAGGATGGCAAGATCCTGGTATC
GGTCTGCGATTCCGACTCGTCCAACATCAATACAACCTATTAATTTCCCCTCGTCAAAAATAAGGTTATC
AAGTGAGAAATCACCATGAGTGACGACTGAATCCGGTGAGAATGGCAAAAGCTTATGCATTTCTTTCCAG
ACTTGTTCAACAGGCCAGCCATTACGCTCGTCATCAAAATCACTCGCATCAACCAAACCGTTATTCATTC
GTGATTGCGCCTGAGCGAGACGAAATACGCGATCGCTGTTAAAAGGACAATTACAAACAGGAATCGAATG
CAACCGGCGCAGGAACACTGCCAGCGCATCAACAATATTTTCACCTGAATCAGGATATTCTTCTAATACC
TGGAATGCTGTTTTGCCGGGGATCGCAGTGGTGAGTAACCATGCATCATCAGGAGTACGGATAAAATGCT
TGATGGTCGGAAGAGGCATAAATTCCGTCAGCCAGTTTAGTCTGACCATCTCATCTGTAACATCATTGGC
AACGCTACCTTTGCCATGTTTCAGAAACAACTCTGGCGCATCGGGCTTCCCATACAATCGATAGATTGTC
GCACCTGATTGCCCGACATTATCGCGAGCCCATTTATACCCATATAAATCAGCATCCATGTTGGAATTTA
ATCGCGGCCTCGAAACGTGAGTCTTTTCCTTACCCATGGTTGTTTATGTTCGGATGTGATGTGAGAACTG
TATCCTAGCAAGATTTTAAAAGGAAGTATATGAAAGAAGAACCTCAGTGGCAAATCCTAACCTTTTATAT
TTCTCTACAGGGGCGCGGCGTGGGGACAATTCAACGCGTCTGTGAGGGGAGCGTTTCCCTGCTCGCAGGT
CTGCAGCGAGGAGCCGTAATTTTTGCTTCGCGCCGTGCGGCCATCAAAATGTATGGATGCAAATGATTAT
ACATGGGGATGTATGGGCTAAATGTACGGGCGACAGTCACATCATGCCCCTGAGCTGCGCACGTCAAGAC
TGTCAAGGAGGGTATTCTGGGCCTCCATGTCGCTGGCCGGGTGACCCGGCGGGGACGAGGCAAGCTAAAC
AGATCTCGCCATAAAAGACAGAATAAGTCATCAGCGGTTGTTTCATTTCCTATATTTTTTTTTTATTTTT
TTATTTTTTAATAAGGGAAAATTTAACGTCTAAGGATACAGAAGATTGTTAGCACATTAAAGTAATAAAG
GCTTAAGTAGTAAGTGCCTTAGCATGTTATTGTATTTCAAAGGACATAATCTAAAATAATAACAATATCA
TTTCTCACAAGTTATTCAATTTTCTTTTTTTTTCTAATAATATCAAGAATGTATTATTTGTTTGACATAA
GTCAACTAATTTATTTAATATGCTGGATTAATCTTGCAGACATGTAAATTAACAAGTTTTAGTCAAATAA
CGTTGAAGTTTCAATGAACTCAAATAATTTCTCTTTTTTTTTATATAACCATATGTCTAATCTGATTTAT
ATTTTCCGCAGGGATCAACTGAAGTTATGACATTTGGATTGGATCACTTATAACCTTGGTCGCCAAATAA
TACAAAAATCAGCGTTATAAAACAAAGAAGGTTTTTGTTAAGAAATTAATCCTCTTTCTTGATAAGAAAG
TTGAACCGAAATTGCAGATACTGATATATGAAAATAATACCCACAATTTTGGGAATAGCGCAAGCCTCAA
TTTAAACAATAGGTGAGGACACATGATAATGACCTCAATGATTGTTAGAAGAAAAGAGCCTCATTACAAA
ATCGAAAAATGAATGGTTGGGTACAAGTTTCCAAAACATGGTAAAGTGGACTTTGCGTATGAGACGTAAA
TAGAAAAAAACACTTGTTATATGTTTTCTAGAATTATTGTTGTCTCTTTATGGTTGGATGATGCAAAATA
GTAATTTCGGTTAGTTGCTGTAAAACACCACGAGACAAATAGATATGGATATTTATTAAATCAGGAAAAA
CGTAACTCTCGGCTACTGGATGGTTCAGTCACCCAACGATTACTGGGGAGAGAAAACAGGGCAAAAGCAA
AGCTTAAAGGAATCCGATTGTCATTCGGCAATGTGCAGCGAAACTAAAAACCGGATAATGGACCTGTTAA
TCGAAACATTGAAGATATATAAAGGAAGAGGAATCCTGGCATATCATCAATTGAATAAGTTGAATTAATT
ATTTCAATCTCATTCTCACTTTCTGACTTATAGTCGCTTTGTTAAATCATGTCTTTAATTAACGGTAGTG
GAGTTAGCAAGGGCGAGGAGACCATCATGAGCGTGATCAAGCCGGACATGAAGATCAAGCTGCGCATGGA
GGGCAACGTGAACGGCCATGCCTTTGTGATCGAGGGCGAGGGCAGCGGTAAGCCGTTTGAGGGCATCCAG
ACCATCGACCTGGAGGTTAAGGAAGGCGCACCGCTGCCGTTTGCCTACGACATCCTGACCACCGCATTCC
ACTACGGCAACCGCGTGTTCACCAAGTACCCGCGCAAGATCCCGGACTACTTCAAGCAGAGCTTCCCGGA
GGGCTACAGTTGGGAACGCAGCATGACCTACGAGGACGGCGGTATCTGCAACGCCACCAACGACATCACC
ATGGAAGAAGATAGCTTCATCAACAAGATCCACTTCAAGGGCACAAACTTCCCGCCGAATGGTCCGGTTA
TGCAGAAGCGCACCGTTGGCTGGGAGGTGAGCACCGAGAAGATGTATGTGCGCGACGGTGTGCTGAAGGG
CGACGTGAAGATGAAGCTGCTGCTGAAGGGTGGCAGCCACTACCGCTGCGACTTCCGCACCACCTACAAA
GTTAAGCAAAAGGCAGTGAAGTTACCGAAGGCCCACTTCGTGGACCACCGCATCGAAATCCTGAGCCACG
ACAAGGACTATAACAAAGTGAAGCTGTACGAGCACGCCGTGGCCCGTAACAGCACCGACAGCATGGATGA
GCTGTACAAATAAGGCGCGCCACTTCTAAATAAGCGAATTTCTTATGATTTATGATTTTTATTATTAAAT
AAGTTATAAAAAAAATAAGTGTATACAAATTTTAAAGTGACTCTTAGGTTTTAAAACGAAAATTCTTATT
CTTGAGTAACTCTTTCCTGTAGGTCAGGTTGCTTTCTCAGGTATAGTATGAGGTCGCTCTTATTGACCAC
ACCTCTACCGGCAGATCCGCTAGGGATAACAGGGTAATATAGATCCGTCGACCTGCAGCGTACGAAGCTT
CAGCTGGCGGCCGCGTTCTATAGTGTCACCTAAATCGTATGTGTATGATACATAAGGTTATGTATTAATT
GTAGCCGCGTTCTAACGACAATATGTCCATATGGTGCACTCTCAGTACAATCTGCTCTGATGCCGCATAG
TTAAGCCAGCCCCGACACCCGCCAACACCCGCTGACGCGCCCTGACGGGCTTGTCTGCTCCCGGCATCCG
CTTACAGACAAGCTGTGACCGTCTCCGGGAGCTGCATGTGTCAGAGGTTTTCACCGTCATCACCGAAACG
CGCGAGACGAAAGGGCCTCGTGATACGCCTATTTTTATAGGTTAATGTCATGATAATAATGGTTTCTTAG
ACGTCAGGTGGCACTTTTCGGGGAAATGTGCGCGGAACCCCTATTTGTTTATTTTTCTAAATACATTCAA
ATATGTATCCGCTCATGAGACAATAACCCTGATAAATGCTTCAATAATATTGAAAAAGGAAGAGTATGAG
TATTCAACATTTCCGTGTCGCCCTTATTCCCTTTTTTGCGGCATTTTGCCTTCCTGTTTTTGCTCACCCA
GAAACGCTGGTGAAAGTAAAAGATGCTGAAGATCAGTTGGGTGCACGAGTGGGTTACATCGAACTGGATC
TCAACAGCGGTAAGATCCTTGAGAGTTTTCGCCCCGAAGAACGTTTTCCAATGATGAGCACTTTTAAAGT
TCTGCTATGTGGCGCGGTATTATCCCGTATTGACGCCGGGCAAGAGCAACTCGGTCGCCGCATACACTAT
TCTCAGAATGACTTGGTTGAGTACTCACCAGTCACAGAAAAGCATCTTACGGATGGCATGACAGTAAGAG
AATTATGCAGTGCTGCCATAACCATGAGTGATAACACTGCGGCCAACTTACTTCTGACAACGATCGGAGG
ACCGAAGGAGCTAACCGCTTTTTTGCACAACATGGGGGATCATGTAACTCGCCTTGATCGTTGGGAACCG
GAGCTGAATGAAGCCATACCAAACGACGAGCGTGACACCACGATGCCTGTAGCAATGGCAACAACGTTGC
GCAAACTATTAACTGGCGAACTACTTACTCTAGCTTCCCGGCAACAATTAATAGACTGGATGGAGGCGGA
TAAAGTTGCAGGACCACTTCTGCGCTCGGCCCTTCCGGCTGGCTGGTTTATTGCTGATAAATCTGGAGCC
GGTGAGCGTGGGTCTCGCGGTATCATTGCAGCACTGGGGCCAGATGGTAAGCCCTCCCGTATCGTAGTTA
TCTACACGACGGGGAGTCAGGCAACTATGGATGAACGAAATAGACAGATCGCTGAGATAGGTGCCTCACT
GATTAAGCATTGGTAACTGTCAGACCAAGTTTACTCATATATACTTTAGATTGATTTAAAACTTCATTTT
TAATTTAAAAGGATCTAGGTGAAGATCCTTTTTGATAATCTCATGACCAAAATCCCTTAACGTGAGTTTT
CGTTCCACTGAGCGTCAGACCCCGTAGAAAA
